Addgene plasmid #169789: Grin1 gRNA#1
Purpose: Cas9-mediated knockout of Grin1 in mammalian cells
Depositing lab: Takeshi Imai. Depositing organization: Kyushu University. Publication: BMPR-2 gates activity-dependent stabilization of primary dendrites during mitral cell remodeling. Aihara S, Fujimoto S, Sakaguchi R, Imai T. Cell Rep. 2021 Jun 22;35(12):109276. doi: 10.1016/j.celrep.2021.109276. PubMed 34161760.
Backbone
  Vector backbone: gRNA backbone
  Vector type: Mammalian Expression, CRISPR
Growth in bacteria
  Bacterial resistance: Ampicillin, 100 μg/mL
  Growth temperature: 37°C
  Growth strain: DH5alpha
  Copy number: Low Copy
Gene/Insert
  Gene/Insert name: Grin1
  gRNA/shRNA sequence: CAAGATTGTCAACATCGGCGCGG
  Species: M. musculus (mouse)
  Entrez Gene: Grin1 (a.k.a. GluN1, GluRdelta1, GluRzeta1, M100174, NMD-R1, NMDAR1, NR1, Nmdar, Rgsc174)
Terms and licenses: Academic/Nonprofit Terms; Industry Terms: Not Available to Industry
How to cite: Grin1 gRNA#1 was a gift from Takeshi Imai (Addgene plasmid # 169789 ; http://n2t.net/addgene:169789 ; RRID:Addgene_169789)
