[The description below was written by a language model from this plasmid's Addgene catalogue record and pLannotate feature annotations shown in this document.]
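Description:
Grin1 gRNA#1 is a small (about 2.8 kb) mammalian CRISPR guide RNA expression plasmid built on a vector the record describes only as a "gRNA backbone". Its functional payload is a single RNA polymerase III transcription unit. A human U6 promoter drives a spacer targeting mouse Grin1, the gene encoding the obligatory GluN1 (NR1) subunit of the NMDA-type glutamate receptor. The spacer is fused to the Streptococcus pyogenes Cas9 guide RNA scaffold. The short unannotated gap between the U6 promoter and the scaffold is consistent with the position of the targeting sequence. The plasmid contains no Cas9 coding sequence, mammalian selection marker or fluorescent reporter, so the nuclease must be supplied separately, for example from a co-delivered plasmid or a Cas9-expressing host.

For propagation in E. coli, the plasmid carries a ColE1/pUC-type origin of replication and a β-lactamase gene with its native promoter, which confers ampicillin resistance. The catalogue entry lists the plasmid as low copy, whereas the annotated origin is of a type usually considered high copy; the record does not resolve this difference. The other annotated elements are a pUC-style multiple cloning site, the lac promoter, operator and CAP binding site, a partial attB2 Gateway site, and short fragments matching lacI and an RSF origin. These appear to be cloning-vector remnants with no evident role in guide expression.

The stated purpose is Cas9-mediated knockout of Grin1 in mammalian cells. The "#1" in the name suggests it is one of several guides against this gene. The associated publication concerns activity-dependent dendrite remodelling in mitral cells.
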