Features (pLannotate 1.2.2; 13 found; start..end, strand, type, name):
     72..312     +  promoter       U6 promoter: RNA polymerase III promoter for human U6 snRNA
    341..416     +  misc_RNA       gRNA scaffold: guide RNA scaffold for the Streptococcus pyogenes CRISPR/Cas9 system
    428..449     -  protein_bind   attB2 (fragment): mutant version of attB; recombination site for the Gateway® BP reaction BP Clonase™
    463..517     -  CDS            lacI (fragment): lac repressor; lacI; The lac repressor binds to the lac operator to inhibit transcription in E. coli. This inhibition can be relieved by adding lactose or isopropyl-β-D-thiogalactopyranoside (IPTG).
    519..652     -  rep_origin     RSF ori (fragment): Plasmids containing the RSF 1030 origin of replication can be propagated in E. coli cells that contain additional plasmids with compatible origins.
    658..714     +  misc_feature   MCS: pUC18/19 multiple cloning site
    751..767     -  protein_bind   lac operator: The lac repressor binds to the lac operator to inhibit transcription in E. coli. This inhibition can be relieved by adding lactose or isopropyl-β-D-thiogalactopyranoside (IPTG). lac repressor encoded by lacI
    775..805     -  promoter       lac promoter: promoter for the E. coli lac operon
    820..841     -  protein_bind   CAP binding site: CAP binding activates transcription in the presence of cAMP. E. coli catabolite activator protein
    854..946     -  CDS            lacI (fragment): lac repressor; lacI; The lac repressor binds to the lac operator to inhibit transcription in E. coli. This inhibition can be relieved by adding lactose or isopropyl-β-D-thiogalactopyranoside (IPTG).
   1129..1717    -  rep_origin     ori: high-copy-number ColE1/pMB1/pBR322/pUC origin of replication
   1888..2748    -  CDS            AmpR: β-lactamase; bla; confers resistance to ampicillin, carbenicillin, and related antibiotics
   2749..41      -  promoter       AmpR promoter (across the origin): bla
>Addgene plasmid #169789 | Grin1 gRNA#1 | addgene full sequence | sequence record 340544 | Addgene NGS Result
TTTGAATGTATTTAGAAAAATAAACAAATAGGGGTTCCGCGCACATTTCCCCGAAAAGTGCCACCTGACG
TGAGGGCCTATTTCCCATGATTCCTTCATATTTGCATATACGATACAAGGCTGTTAGAGAGATAATTAGA
ATTAATTTGACTGTAAACACAAAGATATTAGTACAAAATACGTGACGTAGAAAGTAATAATTTCTTGGGT
AGTTTGCAGTTTTAAAATTATGTTTTAAAATGGACTATCATATGCTTACCGTAACTTGAAAGTATTTCGA
TTTCTTGGCTTTATATATCTTGTGGAAAGGACGAAACACCGAAGATTGTCAACATCGGCGGTTTTAGAGC
TAGAAATAGCAAGTTAAAATAAGGCTAGTCCGTTATCAACTTGAAAAAGTGGCACCGAGTCGGTGCTTTT
TTTCTAGACCCAGCTTTCTTGTACAAAGTTGGCATTAGATCCGCTGCATTAATGAATCGGCCAACGCGCG
GGGAGAGGCGGTTTGCGTATTGGGCGCTCTTCCGCTTCCTCGCTCACTGACTCGCTGCGCTCGGTCGTTC
GGCTGCGGCGAGCGGTATCAGCTCACTCAAAGGCGGTAATACGGTTATCCACAGAATCAGGGGATAACGC
AGGAAAGAACATGTGAGCAAAAGGCCAGAATTCGAGCTCGGTACCCGGGGATCCTCTAGAGTCGACCTGC
AGGCATGCAAGCTTGGCGTAATCATGGTCATAGCTGTTTCCTGTGTGAAATTGTTATCCGCTCACAATTC
CACACAACATACGAGCCGGAAGCATAAAGTGTAAAGCCTGGGGTGCCTAATGAGTGAGCTAACTCACATT
AATTGCGTTGCGCTCACTGCCCGCTTTCCAGTCGGGAAACCTGTCGTGCCAGCTGCATTAATGAATCGGC
CAACGCGCGGGGAGAGGCGGTTTGCGTATTGGGCGCTCTTCCGCTTCCTCGCTCACTGACTCGCTGCGCT
CGGTCGTTCGGCTGCGGCGAGCGGTATCAGCTCACTCAAAGGCGGTAATACGGTTATCCACAGAATCAGG
GGATAACGCAGGAAAGAACATGTGAGCAAAAGGCCAGCAAAAGGCCAGGAACCGTAAAAAGGCCGCGTTG
CTGGCGTTTTTCCATAGGCTCCGCCCCCCTGACGAGCATCACAAAAATCGACGCTCAAGTCAGAGGTGGC
GAAACCCGACAGGACTATAAAGATACCAGGCGTTTCCCCCTGGAAGCTCCCTCGTGCGCTCTCCTGTTCC
GACCCTGCCGCTTACCGGATACCTGTCCGCCTTTCTCCCTTCGGGAAGCGTGGCGCTTTCTCATAGCTCA
CGCTGTAGGTATCTCAGTTCGGTGTAGGTCGTTCGCTCCAAGCTGGGCTGTGTGCACGAACCCCCCGTTC
AGCCCGACCGCTGCGCCTTATCCGGTAACTATCGTCTTGAGTCCAACCCGGTAAGACACGACTTATCGCC
ACTGGCAGCAGCCACTGGTAACAGGATTAGCAGAGCGAGGTATGTAGGCGGTGCTACAGAGTTCTTGAAG
TGGTGGCCTAACTACGGCTACACTAGAAGAACAGTATTTGGTATCTGCGCTCTGCTGAAGCCAGTTACCT
TCGGAAAAAGAGTTGGTAGCTCTTGATCCGGCAAACAAACCACCGCTGGTAGCGGTGGTTTTTTTGTTTG
CAAGCAGCAGATTACGCGCAGAAAAAAAGGATCTCAAGAAGATCCTTTGATCTTTTCTACGGGGTCTGAC
GCTCAGTGGAACGAAAACTCACGTTAAGGGATTTTGGTCATGAGATTATCAAAAAGGATCTTCACCTAGA
TCCTTTTAAATTAAAAATGAAGTTTTAAATCAATCTAAAGTATATATGAGTAAACTTGGTCTGACAGTTA
CCAATGCTTAATCAGTGAGGCACCTATCTCAGCGATCTGTCTATTTCGTTCATCCATAGTTGCCTGACTC
CCCGTCGTGTAGATAACTACGATACGGGAGGGCTTACCATCTGGCCCCAGTGCTGCAATGATACCGCGAG
ACCCACGCTCACCGGCTCCAGATTTATCAGCAATAAACCAGCCAGCCGGAAGGGCCGAGCGCAGAAGTGG
TCCTGCAACTTTATCCGCCTCCATCCAGTCTATTAATTGTTGCCGGGAAGCTAGAGTAAGTAGTTCGCCA
GTTAATAGTTTGCGCAACGTTGTTGCCATTGCTACAGGCATCGTGGTGTCACGCTCGTCGTTTGGTATGG
CTTCATTCAGCTCCGGTTCCCAACGATCAAGGCGAGTTACATGATCCCCCATGTTGTGCAAAAAAGCGGT
TAGCTCCTTCGGTCCTCCGATCGTTGTCAGAAGTAAGTTGGCCGCAGTGTTATCACTCATGGTTATGGCA
GCACTGCATAATTCTCTTACTGTCATGCCATCCGTAAGATGCTTTTCTGTGACTGGTGAGTACTCAACCA
AGTCATTCTGAGAATAGTGTATGCGGCGACCGAGTTGCTCTTGCCCGGCGTCAATACGGGATAATACCGC
GCCACATAGCAGAACTTTAAAAGTGCTCATCATTGGAAAACGTTCTTCGGGGCGAAAACTCTCAAGGATC
TTACCGCTGTTGAGATCCAGTTCGATGTAACCCACTCGTGCACCCAACTGATCTTCAGCATCTTTTACTT
TCACCAGCGTTTCTGGGTGAGCAAAAACAGGAAGGCAAAATGCCGCAAAAAAGGGAATAAGGGCGACACG
GAAATGTTGAATACTCATACTCTTCCTTTTTCAATATTATTGAAGCATTTATCAGGGTTATTGTCTCATG
AGCGGATACATA
